Addgene plasmid #8383: PET11a-Af2sir2
Depositing lab: Cynthia Wolberger. Depositing organization: Johns Hopkins University and School of Medicine. Publication: Structure of a Sir2 enzyme bound to an acetylated p53 peptide. Avalos JL, Celic I, Muhammad S, Cosgrove MS, Boeke JD, Wolberger C. Mol Cell 2002 Sep;10(3):523-35. 10.1016/S1097-2765(02)00628-7 PubMed 12408821.
Backbone
  Vector backbone: PET11a
  Backbone manufacturer: Novagen
  Backbone size w/o insert (bp): 5677
  Vector type: Bacterial Expression
Growth in bacteria
  Bacterial resistance: Ampicillin, 100 μg/mL
  Growth temperature: 37°C
  Growth strain: DH5alpha
  Growth instructions: BL21(DE3)plyss
  Copy number: Low Copy
Gene/Insert
  Gene/Insert name: Sir2-Af2 full length (alt names: NAD-dependent protein deacetylases; Regulatory protein SIR2 homolog 2)
  Species: Archaeoglobus Fulgidus
  Insert size (bp): 759
  Mutation: PET11a-Af2Sir2D103N
  GenBank ID: NP_068953
  Entrez Gene: SIRT2 (a.k.a. SIR2, SIR2L, SIR2L2); Sir2.2; SIRT1 (a.k.a. SIR2, SIR2L1, SIR2alpha)
  Cloning method: Restriction Enzyme; 5′ cloning site NdeI (not destroyed); 3′ cloning site BamHI (not destroyed)
  Sequencing primers: 5′ T7; 3′ T7 terminator
Terms and licenses: Academic/Nonprofit Terms; Industry Terms: Not Available to Industry
How to cite: PET11a-Af2sir2 was a gift from Cynthia Wolberger (Addgene plasmid # 8383 ; http://n2t.net/addgene:8383 ; RRID:Addgene_8383)
