[The description below was written by a language model from this plasmid's Addgene catalogue record and pLannotate feature annotations shown in this document.]
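Description:
PET11a-Af2sir2 is a bacterial expression plasmid built on the Novagen pET-11a backbone and carrying the full-length Sir2-Af2 gene from the archaeon Archaeoglobus fulgidus. The 759 bp insert, annotated as cobB2/Sir2Af2, encodes an NAD-dependent protein deacetylase of the Sir2 family. It was cloned between NdeI and BamHI sites, both of which were retained. The plasmid replicates in E. coli from a pBR322-type (ColE1/pMB1) origin. The rop gene and bom region are also present, which fits the low copy number listed in the record. Selection is by ampicillin through the β-lactamase gene. Several fragments of the tetracycline resistance gene and its promoter are annotated, but these are non-functional remnants of the pBR322 ancestry and do not serve as a marker.

Expression is driven by a T7 promoter placed directly next to a lac operator, followed by the T7 gene 10 ribosome binding site, the Sir2-Af2 coding sequence and a T7 terminator. The plasmid also carries lacI under its own promoter, so transcription stays repressed until IPTG is added in a host that supplies T7 RNA polymerase, such as the DE3 lysogen named in the record. No affinity tag is annotated on the protein. A short fragment matching a T7 gene 10-derived tag lies downstream of the insert, is probably residual vector sequence and is presumably not translated. The mutation field mentions a D103N variant, but the record does not make clear whether this plasmid carries that substitution or whether the field simply refers to a related construct. The associated publication is a structural study of a Sir2 enzyme bound to an acetylated p53 peptide, which suggests the plasmid is used to produce recombinant protein for structural and biochemical work.
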