Features (pLannotate 1.2.2; 19 found; start..end, strand, type, name):
     10..38      +  promoter       tet promoter: E. coli promoter for tetracycline efflux protein gene
     86..190     +  CDS            TcR (fragment): tetracycline efflux protein; tet; confers resistance to tetracycline
    213..260     -  terminator     T7 terminator: transcription terminator for bacteriophage T7 RNA polymerase
    268..317     -  CDS            SET1 (fragment): solubility-enhancement tag derived from T7 phage gene 10B
    328..1086    -  CDS            cobB2: NPD2_ARCFU - Also known as Sir2Af2. Experimental evidence at protein level: Swiss-Prot protein existence level 1. NAD-dependent protein deacetylase which modulates the activities of several proteins which are inactive in their acetylated form. Deacetylates the N-terminal lysine residue of Alba, the major archaeal chromatin protein and that, in turn, increases Alba's DNA binding affinity, thereby repressing transcription. From Archaeoglobus fulgidus (strain ATCC 49558 / VC-16 / DSM 4304 / JCM 9628 / NBRC 100126).
   1094..1116    -  RBS            RBS: efficient ribosome binding site from bacteriophage T7 gene 10 (Olins and Rangwala, 1989)
   1131..1155    -  protein_bind   lac operator: The lac repressor binds to the lac operator to inhibit transcription in E. coli. This inhibition can be relieved by adding lactose or isopropyl-β-D-thiogalactopyranoside (IPTG). lac repressor encoded by lacI
   1156..1174    -  promoter       T7 promoter: promoter for bacteriophage T7 RNA polymerase
   1196..1475    +  CDS            TcR (fragment): tetracycline efflux protein; tet; confers resistance to tetracycline
   1483..1560    +  promoter       lacI promoter: lacI
   1561..2643    +  CDS            lacI: lac repressor; lacI; The lac repressor binds to the lac operator to inhibit transcription in E. coli. This inhibition can be relieved by adding lactose or isopropyl-β-D-thiogalactopyranoside (IPTG).
   2656..2677    +  protein_bind   CAP binding site: CAP binding activates transcription in the presence of cAMP. E. coli catabolite activator protein
   2692..3316    +  CDS            TcR (fragment): tetracycline efflux protein; tet; confers resistance to tetracycline
   3558..3938    -  CDS            YPB1_ECOLX: Protein predicted: Swiss-Prot protein existence level 4. From Escherichia coli.
   3955..4146    +  CDS            rop: Rop protein, which maintains plasmids at low copy number; rop
   4248..4387    +  misc_feature   bom: basis of mobility region from pBR322
   4573..5161    -  rep_origin     ori: high-copy-number ColE1/pMB1/pBR322/pUC origin of replication
   5332..6192    -  CDS            AmpR: β-lactamase; bla; confers resistance to ampicillin, carbenicillin, and related antibiotics
   6193..6297    -  promoter       AmpR promoter: bla
>Addgene plasmid #8383 | PET11a-Af2sir2 | addgene full sequence | sequence record 325149 | Addgene NGS Result
TTCTCATGTTTGACAGCTTATCATCGATAAGCTTTAATGCGGTAGTTTATCACAGTTAAATTGCTAACGC
AGTCAGGCACCGTGTATGAAATCTAACAATGCGCTCATCGTCATCCTCGGCACCGTCACCCTGGATGCTG
TAGGCATAGGCTTGGTTATGCCGGTACTGCCGGGCCTCTTGCGGGATATCCGGATATAGTTCCTCCTTTC
AGCAAAAAACCCCTCAAGACCCGTTTAGAGGCCCCAAGGGGTTATGCTAGTTATTGCTCAGCGGTGGCAG
CAGCCAACTCAGCTTCCTTTCGGGCTTTGTTAGCAGCCGGATCCTCATTTTTCACTCCTCAACCGCTTGA
CCTCCTCTACGATTTTTGGCAAAACTTCTCCGGCCTTTCCGATGATTTTAACGTCAAAAATGGGGTCAGC
CATTGTTGGCTCCGCATTTACGATGATCATTTTCGCTCCAGCCTTCTTCGCAATGTAGGGGAGCTCAGCA
GCGGGATAAACCACGAGGCTAGAGCCAACCACCATAAATGCATCGCAGTGCTTTGCCTCTTCAATCGCTT
CGAATAGCGTTCTCTGCGGTAGTGGCTCACCAAAAAGCACCACTCTCGGCTTGACGTAGTAGCTGCCGCA
TTTCCTGCAGCGCGGGATTTCGCCTTTGTTGAAATCCTCTACAAACTCGCTCCAGTCGTATGTTTCGTGG
CAATCGAGGCAGTCGAGCTTGTCCATACTTCCGTGAAGCTCCAGAACTCTCCTGCTCCCCGCCCTCTGAT
GCAGCATGTCTATGTTCTGAGTGATGACGGCCTTCACAATCCCCATCCTTTCCAGCTCCGCTATGGCGTA
GTGAGCGGGATTTGGCTCTGCAAACAGCTTATCCTTCATTTCCATAGAAAACTCCCAAAAGGCCCTTGGG
TTTCTCTTGAATCCCGAAATTGAGGCGACCTCCTCAGGGTCGTACTTTCTCCACAACCCATCCTCGCCCC
TGAACGTGGGAATACCACTCTCGGCCGAAATTCCTGCACCTGTGAAAACAACCGCGTGCTTCGATTTGGC
AAGAATCTCTGCCGCTTTCCTTATCTCATCCTCCATATGTATATCTCCTTCTTAAAGTTAAACAAAATTA
TTTCTAGAGGGGAATTGTTATCCGCTCACAATTCCCCTATAGTGAGTCGTATTAATTTCGCGGGATCGAG
ATCTCGATCCTCTACGCCGGACGCATCGTGGCCGGCATCACCGGCGCCACAGGTGCGGTTGCTGGCGCCT
ATATCGCCGACATCACCGATGGGGAAGATCGGGCTCGCCACTTCGGGCTCATGAGCGCTTGTTTCGGCGT
GGGTATGGTGGCAGGCCCCGTGGCCGGGGGACTGTTGGGCGCCATCTCCTTGCATGCACCATTCCTTGCG
GCGGCGGTGCTCAACGGCCTCAACCTACTACTGGGCTGCTTCCTAATGCAGGAGTCGCATAAGGGAGAGC
GTCGAGATCCCGGACACCATCGAATGGCGCAAAACCTTTCGCGGTATGGCATGATAGCGCCCGGAAGAGA
GTCAATTCAGGGTGGTGAATGTGAAACCAGTAACGTTATACGATGTCGCAGAGTATGCCGGTGTCTCTTA
TCAGACCGTTTCCCGCGTGGTGAACCAGGCCAGCCACGTTTCTGCGAAAACGCGGGAAAAAGTGGAAGCG
GCGATGGCGGAGCTGAATTACATTCCCAACCGCGTGGCACAACAACTGGCGGGCAAACAGTCGTTGCTGA
TTGGCGTTGCCACCTCCAGTCTGGCCCTGCACGCGCCGTCGCAAATTGTCGCGGCGATTAAATCTCGCGC
CGATCAACTGGGTGCCAGCGTGGTGGTGTCGATGGTAGAACGAAGCGGCGTCGAAGCCTGTAAAGCGGCG
GTGCACAATCTTCTCGCGCAACGCGTCAGTGGGCTGATCATTAACTATCCGCTGGATGACCAGGATGCCA
TTGCTGTGGAAGCTGCCTGCACTAATGTTCCGGCGTTATTTCTTGATGTCTCTGACCAGACACCCATCAA
CAGTATTATTTTCTCCCATGAAGACGGTACGCGACTGGGCGTGGAGCATCTGGTCGCATTGGGTCACCAG
CAAATCGCGCTGTTAGCGGGCCCATTAAGTTCTGTCTCGGCGCGTCTGCGTCTGGCTGGCTGGCATAAAT
ATCTCACTCGCAATCAAATTCAGCCGATAGCGGAACGGGAAGGCGACTGGAGTGCCATGTCCGGTTTTCA
ACAAACCATGCAAATGCTGAATGAGGGCATCGTTCCCACTGCGATGCTGGTTGCCAACGATCAGATGGCG
CTGGGCGCAATGCGCGCCATTACCGAGTCCGGGCTGCGCGTTGGTGCGGATATCTCGGTAGTGGGATACG
ACGATACCGAAGACAGCTCATGTTATATCCCGCCGTTAACCACCATCAAACAGGATTTTCGCCTGCTGGG
GCAAACCAGCGTGGACCGCTTGCTGCAACTCTCTCAGGGCCAGGCGGTGAAGGGCAATCAGCTGTTGCCC
GTCTCACTGGTGAAAAGAAAAACCACCCTGGCGCCCAATACGCAAACCGCCTCTCCCCGCGCGTTGGCCG
ATTCATTAATGCAGCTGGCACGACAGGTTTCCCGACTGGAAAGCGGGCAGTGAGCGCAACGCAATTAATG
TAAGTTAGCTCACTCATTAGGCACCGGGATCTCGACCGATGCCCTTGAGAGCCTTCAACCCAGTCAGCTC
CTTCCGGTGGGCGCGGGGCATGACTATCGTCGCCGCACTTATGACTGTCTTCTTTATCATGCAACTCGTA
GGACAGGTGCCGGCAGCGCTCTGGGTCATTTTCGGCGAGGACCGCTTTCGCTGGAGCGCGACGATGATCG
GCCTGTCGCTTGCGGTATTCGGAATCTTGCACGCCCTCGCTCAAGCCTTCGTCACTGGTCCCGCCACCAA
ACGTTTCGGCGAGAAGCAGGCCATTATCGCCGGCATGGCGGCCGACGCGCTGGGCTACGTCTTGCTGGCG
TTCGCGACGCGAGGCTGGATGGCCTTCCCCATTATGATTCTTCTCGCTTCCGGCGGCATCGGGATGCCCG
CGTTGCAGGCCATGCTGTCCAGGCAGGTAGATGACGACCATCAGGGACAGCTTCAAGGATCGCTCGCGGC
TCTTACCAGCCTAACTTCGATCATTGGACCGCTGATCGTCACGGCGATTTATGCCGCCTCGGCGAGCACA
TGGAACGGGTTGGCATGGATTGTAGGCGCCGCCCTATACCTTGTCTGCCTCCCCGCGTTGCGTCGCGGTG
CATGGAGCCGGGCCACCTCGACCTGAATGGAAGCCGGCGGCACCTCGCTAACGGATTCACCACTCCAAGA
ATTGGAGCCAATCAATTCTTGCGGAGAACTGTGAATGCGCAAACCAACCCTTGGCAGAACATATCCATCG
CGTCCGCCATCTCCAGCAGCCGCACGCGGCGCATCTCGGGCAGCGTTGGGTCCTGGCCACGGGTGCGCAT
GATCGTGCTCCTGTCGTTGAGGACCCGGCTAGGCTGGCGGGGTTGCCTTACTGGTTAGCAGAATGAATCA
CCGATACGCGAGCGAACGTGAAGCGACTGCTGCTGCAAAACGTCTGCGACCTGAGCAACAACATGAATGG
TCTTCGGTTTCCGTGTTTCGTAAAGTCTGGAAACGCGGAAGTCAGCGCCCTGCACCATTATGTTCCGGAT
CTGCATCGCAGGATGCTGCTGGCTACCCTGTGGAACACCTACATCTGTATTAACGAAGCGCTGGCATTGA
CCCTGAGTGATTTTTCTCTGGTCCCGCCGCATCCATACCGCCAGTTGTTTACCCTCACAACGTTCCAGTA
ACCGGGCATGTTCATCATCAGTAACCCGTATCGTGAGCATCCTCTCTCGTTTCATCGGTATCATTACCCC
CATGAACAGAAATCCCCCTTACACGGAGGCATCAGTGACCAAACAGGAAAAAACCGCCCTTAACATGGCC
CGCTTTATCAGAAGCCAGACATTAACGCTTCTGGAGAAACTCAACGAGCTGGACGCGGATGAACAGGCAG
ACATCTGTGAATCGCTTCACGACCACGCTGATGAGCTTTACCGCAGCTGCCTCGCGCGTTTCGGTGATGA
CGGTGAAAACCTCTGACACATGCAGCTCCCGGAGACGGTCACAGCTTGTCTGTAAGCGGATGCCGGGAGC
AGACAAGCCCGTCAGGGCGCGTCAGCGGGTGTTGGCGGGTGTCGGGGCGCAGCCATGACCCAGTCACGTA
GCGATAGCGGAGTGTATACTGGCTTAACTATGCGGCATCAGAGCAGATTGTACTGAGAGTGCACCATTGC
GGTGTGAAATACCGCACAGATGCGTAAGGAGAAAATACCGCATCAGGCGCTCTTCCGCTTCCTCGCTCAC
TGACTCGCTGCGCTCGGTCGTTCGGCTGCGGCGAGCGGTATCAGCTCACTCAAAGGCGGTAATACGGTTA
TCCACAGAATCAGGGGATAACGCAGGAAAGAACATGTGAGCAAAAGGCCAGCAAAAGGCCAGGAACCGTA
AAAAGGCCGCGTTGCTGGCGTTTTTCCATAGGCTCCGCCCCCCTGACGAGCATCACAAAAATCGACGCTC
AAGTCAGAGGTGGCGAAACCCGACAGGACTATAAAGATACCAGGCGTTTCCCCCTGGAAGCTCCCTCGTG
CGCTCTCCTGTTCCGACCCTGCCGCTTACCGGATACCTGTCCGCCTTTCTCCCTTCGGGAAGCGTGGCGC
TTTCTCATAGCTCACGCTGTAGGTATCTCAGTTCGGTGTAGGTCGTTCGCTCCAAGCTGGGCTGTGTGCA
CGAACCCCCCGTTCAGCCCGACCGCTGCGCCTTATCCGGTAACTATCGTCTTGAGTCCAACCCGGTAAGA
CACGACTTATCGCCACTGGCAGCAGCCACTGGTAACAGGATTAGCAGAGCGAGGTATGTAGGCGGTGCTA
CAGAGTTCTTGAAGTGGTGGCCTAACTACGGCTACACTAGAAGGACAGTATTTGGTATCTGCGCTCTGCT
GAAGCCAGTTACCTTCGGAAAAAGAGTTGGTAGCTCTTGATCCGGCAAACAAACCACCGCTGGTAGCGGT
GGTTTTTTTGTTTGCAAGCAGCAGATTACGCGCAGAAAAAAAGGATCTCAAGAAGATCCTTTGATCTTTT
CTACGGGGTCTGACGCTCAGTGGAACGAAAACTCACGTTAAGGGATTTTGGTCATGAGATTATCAAAAAG
GATCTTCACCTAGATCCTTTTAAATTAAAAATGAAGTTTTAAATCAATCTAAAGTATATATGAGTAAACT
TGGTCTGACAGTTACCAATGCTTAATCAGTGAGGCACCTATCTCAGCGATCTGTCTATTTCGTTCATCCA
TAGTTGCCTGACTCCCCGTCGTGTAGATAACTACGATACGGGAGGGCTTACCATCTGGCCCCAGTGCTGC
AATGATACCGCGAGACCCACGCTCACCGGCTCCAGATTTATCAGCAATAAACCAGCCAGCCGGAAGGGCC
GAGCGCAGAAGTGGTCCTGCAACTTTATCCGCCTCCATCCAGTCTATTAATTGTTGCCGGGAAGCTAGAG
TAAGTAGTTCGCCAGTTAATAGTTTGCGCAACGTTGTTGCCATTGCTGCAGGCATCGTGGTGTCACGCTC
GTCGTTTGGTATGGCTTCATTCAGCTCCGGTTCCCAACGATCAAGGCGAGTTACATGATCCCCCATGTTG
TGCAAAAAAGCGGTTAGCTCCTTCGGTCCTCCGATCGTTGTCAGAAGTAAGTTGGCCGCAGTGTTATCAC
TCATGGTTATGGCAGCACTGCATAATTCTCTTACTGTCATGCCATCCGTAAGATGCTTTTCTGTGACTGG
TGAGTACTCAACCAAGTCATTCTGAGAATAGTGTATGCGGCGACCGAGTTGCTCTTGCCCGGCGTCAACA
CGGGATAATACCGCGCCACATAGCAGAACTTTAAAAGTGCTCATCATTGGAAAACGTTCTTCGGGGCGAA
AACTCTCAAGGATCTTACCGCTGTTGAGATCCAGTTCGATGTAACCCACTCGTGCACCCAACTGATCTTC
AGCATCTTTTACTTTCACCAGCGTTTCTGGGTGAGCAAAAACAGGAAGGCAAAATGCCGCAAAAAAGGGA
ATAAGGGCGACACGGAAATGTTGAATACTCATACTCTTCCTTTTTCAATATTATTGAAGCATTTATCAGG
GTTATTGTCTCATGAGCGGATACATATTTGAATGTATTTAGAAAAATAAACAAATAGGGGTTCCGCGCAC
ATTTCCCCGAAAAGTGCCACCTGACGTCTAAGAAACCATTATTATCATGACATTAACCTATAAAAATAGG
CGTATCACGAGGCCCTTTCGTCTTCAAGAA
