>Addgene plasmid #8383 | PET11a-Af2sir2 | addgene partial sequence | sequence record 17277 | 8383 with T7-term
CAGCCGGATCCTCATTTTTCACTCCTCAACCGCTTGACCTCCTCTACGATTTTTGGCAAAACTTCTCCGG
CCTTTCCGATGATTTTAACGTCAAAAATGGGGTCAGCCATTGTTGGCTCCGCATTTACGATGATCATTTT
CGCTCCAGCCTTCTTCGCAATGTAGGGGAGCTCAGCAGCGGGATAAACCACGAGGCTAGAGCCAACCACC
ATAAATGCATCGCAGTGCTTTGCCTCTTCAATCGCTTCGAATAGCGTTCTCTGCGGTAGTGGCTCACCAA
AAAGCACCACTCTCGGCTTGACGTAGTAGCTGCCGCATTTCCTGCAGCGCGGGATTTCGCCTTTGTTGAA
ATCCTCTACAAACTCGCTCCAGTCGTATGTTTCGTGGCAATCGAGGCAGTCGAGCTTGTCCATACTTCCG
TGAAGCTCCAGAACTCTCCTGCTCCCCGCCCTCTGATGCAGCATGTCTATGTTCTGAGTGATGACGGCCT
TCACAATCCCCATCCTTTCCAGCTCCGCTATGGCGTAGTGAGCGGGATTTGGCTCTGCAAACAGCTTATC
CTTCATTTCCATAGAAAACTCCCAAAAGGCCCTTGGGTTTCTCTTGAATCCCGAAATTGAGGCGACCTCC
TCAGGG
